>Addgene plasmid #20353 | pCDNA3 Flag p38 gamma | addgene full sequence | sequence record 138830 | Addgene NGS sequence
CTTCCGCTTCCTCGCTCACTGACTCGCTGCGCTCGGTCGTTCGGCTGCGGCGAGCGGTATCAGCTCACTC
AAAGGCGGTAATACGGTTATCCACAGAATCAGGGGATAACGCAGGAAAGAACATGTGAGCAAAAGGCCAG
CAAAAGGCCAGGAACCGTAAAAAGGCCGCGTTGCTGGCGTTTTTCCATAGGCTCCGCCCCCCTGACGAGC
ATCACAAAAATCGACGCTCAAGTCAGAGGTGGCGAAACCCGACAGGACTATAAAGATACCAGGCGTTTCC
CCCTGGAAGCTCCCTCGTGCGCTCTCCTGTTCCGACCCTGCCGCTTACCGGATACCTGTCCGCCTTTCTC
CCTTCGGGAAGCGTGGCGCTTTCTCATAGCTCACGCTGTAGGTATCTCAGTTCGGTGTAGGTCGTTCGCT
CCAAGCTGGGCTGTGTGCACGAACCCCCCGTTCAGCCCGACCGCTGCGCCTTATCCGGTAACTATCGTCT
TGAGTCCAACCCGGTAAGACACGACTTATCGCCACTGGCAGCAGCCACTGGTAACAGGATTAGCAGAGCG
AGGTATGTAGGCGGTGCTACAGAGTTCTTGAAGTGGTGGCCTAACTACGGCTACACTAGAAGAACAGTAT
TTGGTATCTGCGCTCTGCTGAAGCCAGTTACCTTCGGAAAAAGAGTTGGTAGCTCTTGATCCGGCAAACA
AACCACCGCTGGTAGCGGTGGTTTTTTTGTTTGCAAGCAGCAGATTACGCGCAGAAAAAAAGGATCTCAA
GAAGATCCTTTGATCTTTTCTACGGGGTCTGACGCTCAGTGGAACGAAAACTCACGTTAAGGGATTTTGG
TCATGAGATTATCAAAAAGGATCTTCACCTAGATCCTTTTAAATTAAAAATGAAGTTTTAAATCAATCTA
AAGTATATATGAGTAAACTTGGTCTGACAGTTACCAATGCTTAATCAGTGAGGCACCTATCTCAGCGATC
TGTCTATTTCGTTCATCCATAGTTGCCTGACTCCCCGTCGTGTAGATAACTACGATACGGGAGGGCTTAC
CATCTGGCCCCAGTGCTGCAATGATACCGCGAGACCCACGCTCACCGGCTCCAGATTTATCAGCAATAAA
CCAGCCAGCCGGAAGGGCCGAGCGCAGAAGTGGTCCTGCAACTTTATCCGCCTCCATCCAGTCTATTAAT
TGTTGCCGGGAAGCTAGAGTAAGTAGTTCGCCAGTTAATAGTTTGCGCAACGTTGTTGCCATTGCTACAG
GCATCGTGGTGTCACGCTCGTCGTTTGGTATGGCTTCATTCAGCTCCGGTTCCCAACGATCAAGGCGAGT
TACATGATCCCCCATGTTGTGCAAAAAAGCGGTTAGCTCCTTCGGTCCTCCGATCGTTGTCAGAAGTAAG
TTGGCCGCAGTGTTATCACTCATGGTTATGGCAGCACTGCATAATTCTCTTACTGTCATGCCATCCGTAA
GATGCTTTTCTGTGACTGGTGAGTACTCAACCAAGTCATTCTGAGAATAGTGTATGCGGCGACCGAGTTG
CTCTTGCCCGGCGTCAATACGGGATAATACCGCGCCACATAGCAGAACTTTAAAAGTGCTCATCATTGGA
AAACGTTCTTCGGGGCGAAAACTCTCAAGGATCTTACCGCTGTTGAGATCCAGTTCGATGTAACCCACTC
GTGCACCCAACTGATCTTCAGCATCTTTTACTTTCACCAGCGTTTCTGGGTGAGCAAAAACAGGAAGGCA
AAATGCCGCAAAAAAGGGAATAAGGGCGACACGGAAATGTTGAATACTCATACTCTTCCTTTTTCAATAT
TATTGAAGCATTTATCAGGGTTATTGTCTCATGAGCGGATACATATTTGAATGTATTTAGAAAAATAAAC
AAATAGGGGTTCCGCGCACATTTCCCCGAAAAGTGCCACCTGACGTCGACGGATCGGGAGATCTCCCGAT
CCCCTATGGTGCACTCTCAGTACAATCTGCTCTGATGCCGCATAGTTAAGCCAGTATCTGCTCCCTGCTT
GTGTGTTGGAGGTCGCTGAGTAGTGCGCGAGCAAAATTTAAGCTACAACAAGGCAAGGCTTGACCGACAA
TTGCATGAAGAATCTGCTTAGGGTTAGGCGTTTTGCGCTGCTTCGCGATGTACGGGCCAGATATACGCGT
TGACATTGATTATTGACTAGTTATTAATAGTAATCAATTACGGGGTCATTAGTTCATAGCCCATATATGG
AGTTCCGCGTTACATAACTTACGGTAAATGGCCCGCCTGGCTGACCGCCCAACGACCCCCGCCCATTGAC
GTCAATAATGACGTATGTTCCCATAGTAACGCCAATAGGGACTTTCCATTGACGTCAATGGGTGGAGTAT
TTACGGTAAACTGCCCACTTGGCAGTACATCAAGTGTATCATATGCCAAGTACGCCCCCTATTGACGTCA
ATGACGGTAAATGGCCCGCCTGGCATTATGCCCAGTACATGACCTTATGGGACTTTCCTACTTGGCAGTA
CATCTACGTATTAGTCATCGCTATTACCATGGTGATGCGGTTTTGGCAGTACATCAATGGGCGTGGATAG
CGGTTTGACTCACGGGGATTTCCAAGTCTCCACCCCATTGACGTCAATGGGAGTTTGTTTTGGCACCAAA
ATCAACGGGACTTTCCAAAATGTCGTAACAACTCCGCCCCATTGACGCAAATGGGCGGTAGGCGTGTACG
GTGGGAGGTCTATATAAGCAGAGCTCTCTGGCTAACTAGAGAACCCACTGCTTACTGGCTTATCGAAATT
AATACGACTCACTATAGGGAGACCCAAGCTTGGTACCGAGCTCGGATCCCGGCAGCCAACATGGACTATA
AGGACGATGACGACAAAAGCTCCCCGCCACCCGCCCGCAAGGGCTTTTACCGCCAGGAGGTGACCAAAAC
GGCCTGGGAGGTGCGCGCCGTGTACCAGGACCTGCAGCCCGTTGGCTCTGGTGCCTATGGTGCAGTGTGC
TCTGCAGTAGACAGCCGCACTGGCAACAAGGTGGCCATCAAGAAGTTGTACCGGCCCTTCCAGTCGGAGC
TGTTTGCCAAGCGCGCCTACAGAGAGTTGCGCCTCCTCAAACACATGCGCCACGAGAACGTCATTGGGCT
GCTGGATGTGTTCACTCCCGATGAGACTCTGGATGACTTCACAGACTTCTACCTGGTGATGCCATTCATG
GGCACTGACCTGGGCAAGCTCATGAAGCACGAGACTCTGAGTGAAGACAGAATCCAGTTTCTTGTGTATC
AGATGCTGAAGGGGCTGAAGTATATCCACGCTGCCGGCGTCATCCACAGGGACTTGAAACCTGGAAACCT
GGCTGTGAACGAGGACTGTGAGCTGAAGATCCTAGATTTTGGCCTTGCCAGGCAGGCGGACAGTGAGATG
ACAGGATATGTGGTAACCCGGTGGTATCGGGCACCAGAGGTCATCTTGAATTGGATGCGTTACACACAGA
CAGTGGACATTTGGTCTGTTGGCTGCATCATGGCAGAGATGATTACTGGAAAGATCCTGTTCAAAGGCAA
TGACCACCTGGACCAGCTGAAGGAGATCATGAAAGTCACAGGGACACCCCCTCCTGAGTTTGTACAGAAG
CTACAGAGTGCTGAGGCCAAGAACTACATGGAAGGCCTCCCTGAGTTGGAAAAGAAGGATTTTGCTTCTG
TCCTGACCAATGCAAGCCCTCAGGCCGTGAATCTCCTGGAAAAGATGCTGGTGTTGGATGCGGAACAGCG
GGTGACAGCAGCTGAGGCATTAGCCCACCCATACTTTGAGTCCCTTCGGGACACTGAGGATGAGCCCAAG
GCCCAGAAATATGATGACTCCTTTGATGACGTAGACCGCACCCTTGAGGAATGGAAGCGTGTTACGTATA
AGGAAGTGCTCAGCTTCAAGCCTCCCAGGCAGCTAGGAGCCAGAGTTCCAAAGGAGACAGCTCTGTGAAG
ACCTCCGGGTGGTTTGGCTCGAGCATGCATCTAGAGGGCCCTATTCTATAGTGTCACCTAAATGCTAGAG
CTCGCTGATCAGCCTCGACTGTGCCTTCTAGTTGCCAGCCATCTGTTGTTTGCCCCTCCCCCGTGCCTTC
CTTGACCCTGGAAGGTGCCACTCCCACTGTCCTTTCCTAATAAAATGAGGAAATTGCATCGCATTGTCTG
AGTAGGTGTCATTCTATTCTGGGGGGTGGGGTGGGGCAGGACAGCAAGGGGGAGGATTGGGAAGACAATA
GCAGGCATGCTGGGGATGCGGTGGGCTCTATGGCTTCTGAGGCGGAAAGAACCAGCTGGGGCTCTAGGGG
GTATCCCC
[124 nt withheld, positions 4349-4472]
C
[91 nt withheld, positions 4474-4564]
A
[49 nt withheld, positions 4566-4614]
CCTTTGACGTTGGAGTCCACGTTCTTT
[37 nt withheld, positions 4642-4678]
ACCCTATCTCGGTCTATTCTTTTGATTTATAAGGGATTTTGCCGATTTCGGCCTATTGGTTAAAAAATGA
GCTGATTTAACAAAAATTTAACGCGAATTAATTCTGTGGAATGTGTGTCAGTTAGGGTGTGGAAAGTCCC
CAGGCTCCCCAGCAGGCAGAAGTATGCAAAGCATGCATCTCAATTAGTCAGCAACCAGGTGTGGAAAGTC
CCCAGGCTCCCCAGCAGGCAGAAGTATGCAAAGCATGCATCTCAATTAGTCAGCAACCATAGTCCCGCCC
CTAACTCCGCCCATCCCGCCCCTAACTCCGCCCAGTTCCGCCCATTCTCCGCCCCATGGCTGACTAATTT
TTTTTATTTATGCAGAGGCCGAGGCCGCCTCTGCCTCTGAGCTATTCCAGAAGTAGTGAGGAGGCTTTTT
TGGAGGCCTAGGCTTTTGCAAAAAGCTCCCGGGAGCTTGTATATCCATTTTCGGATCTGATCAAGAGACA
GGATGAGGATCGTTTCGCATGATTGAACAAGATGGATTGCACGCAGGTTCTCCGGCCGCTTGGGTGGAGA
GGCTATTCGGCTATGACTGGGCACAACAGACAATCGGCTGCTCTGATGCCGCCGTGTTCCGGCTGTCAGC
GCAGGGGCGCCCGGTTCTTTTTGTCAAGACCGACCTGTCCGGTGCCCTGAATGAACTGCAGGACGAGGCA
GCGCGGCTATCGTGGCTGGCCACGACGGGCGTTCCTTGCGCAGCTGTGCTCGACGTTGTCACTGAAGCGG
GAAGGGACTGGCTGCTATTGGGCGAAGTGCCGGGGCAGGATCTCCTGTCATCTCACCTTGCTCCTGCCGA
GAAAGTATCCATCATGGCTGATGCAATGCGGCGGCTGCATACGCTTGATCCGGCTACCTGCCCATTCGAC
CACCAAGCGAAACATCGCATCGAGCGAGCACGTACTCGGATGGAAGCCGGTCTTGTCGATCAGGATGATC
TGGACGAAGAGCATCAGGGGCTCGCGCCAGCCGAACTGTTCGCCAGGCTCAAGGCGCGCATGCCCGACGG
CGAGGATCTCGTCGTGACCCATGGCGATGCCTGCTTGCCGAATATCATGGTGGAAAATGGCCGCTTTTCT
GGATTCATCGACTGTGGCCGGCTGGGTGTGGCGGACCGCTATCAGGACATAGCGTTGGCTACCCGTGATA
TTGCTGAAGAGCTTGGCGGCGAATGGGCTGACCGCTTCCTCGTGCTTTACGGTATCGCCGCTCCCGATTC
GCAGCGCATCGCCTTCTATCGCCTTCTTGACGAGTTCTTCTGAGCGGGACTCTGGGGTTCGAAATGACCG
ACCAAGCGACGCCCAACCTGCCATCACGAGATTTCGATTCCACCGCCGCCTTCTATGAAAGGTTGGGCTT
CGGAATCGTTTTCCGGGACGCCGGCTGGATGATCCTCCAGCGCGGGGATCTCATGCTGGAGTTCTTCGCC
CACCCCAACTTGTTTATTGCAGCTTATAATGGTTACAAATAAAGCAATAGCATCACAAATTTCACAAATA
AAGCATTTTTTTCACTGCATTCTAGTTGTGGTTTGTCCAAACTCATCAATGTATCTTATCATGTCTGTAT
ACCGTCGACCTCTAGCTAGAGCTTGGCGTAATCATGGTCATAGCTGTTTCCTGTGTGAAATTGTTATCCG
CTCACAATTCCACACAACATACGAGCCGGAAGCATAAAGTGTAAAGCCTGGGGTGCCTAATGAGTGAGCT
AACTCACATTAATTGCGTTGCGCTCACTGCCCGCTTTCCAGTCGGGAAACCTGTCGTGCCAGCTGCATTA
ATGAATCGGCCAACGCGCGGGGAGAGGCGGTTTGCGTATTGGGCGCT
Features (pLannotate 1.2.2; 22 found; start..end, strand, type, name):
    182..770     -  rep_origin     ori: high-copy-number ColE1/pMB1/pBR322/pUC origin of replication
    941..1801    -  CDS            AmpR: β-lactamase; bla; confers resistance to ampicillin, carbenicillin, and related antibiotics
   1802..1906    -  promoter       AmpR promoter: bla
   1965..2017    -  misc_feature   bom (fragment): basis of mobility region from pBR322
   2172..2551    +  enhancer       CMV enhancer: human cytomegalovirus immediate early enhancer
   2552..2755    +  promoter       CMV promoter: human cytomegalovirus (CMV) immediate early promoter
   2751..2784    +  LTR            5' LTR (truncated) (fragment): truncated 5' long terminal repeat (LTR) from HIV-1
   2800..2818    +  promoter       T7 promoter: promoter for bacteriophage T7 RNA polymerase
   2863..2886    +  CDS            3xFLAG (fragment): three tandem FLAG® epitope tags
   2903..3985    +  CDS            Mapk12: MK12_RAT - Also known as Sapk3. Experimental evidence at protein level: Swiss-Prot protein existence level 1. Serine/threonine kinase which acts as an essential component of the MAP kinase signal transduction pathway. MAPK12 is one of the four p38 MAPKs which play an important role in the cascades of cellular responses evoked by extracellular stimuli such as proinflammatory cytokines or physical stress leading to direct activation of transcription factors such as ELK1 and ATF2. Accordingly, p38 MAPKs phosphorylate a broad range of proteins and it has been estimated that they may have approxima
   4035..4053    -  promoter       SP6 promoter: promoter for bacteriophage SP6 RNA polymerase
   4079..4303    +  polyA_signal   bGH poly(A) signal: bovine growth hormone polyadenylation signal
   4307..4328    +  promoter       SV40 promoter (fragment): SV40 enhancer and early promoter
   4349..4777    +  rep_origin     f1 ori (sequence partly withheld): f1 bacteriophage origin of replication; arrow indicates direction of (+) strand synthesis
   4791..5120    +  promoter       SV40 promoter: SV40 enhancer and early promoter
   5187..5978    +  CDS            neo: KKA2_KLEPN - Also known as kan, nptII. Experimental evidence at protein level: Swiss-Prot protein existence level 1. Resistance to kanamycin, neomycin, paromomycin, ribostamycin, butirosin and gentamicin B. From Klebsiella pneumoniae.
   6002..6160    +  CDS            ble (fragment): BLE_KLEPN - Experimental evidence at protein level: Swiss-Prot protein existence level 1. Binding protein with a strong affinity to the bleomycin family of antibiotics. Binds to CL990; an antimitotic-antibiotic compound. From Klebsiella pneumoniae.
   6155..6276    +  polyA_signal   SV40 poly(A) signal: SV40 polyadenylation signal
   6349..6365    -  protein_bind   lac operator: The lac repressor binds to the lac operator to inhibit transcription in E. coli. This inhibition can be relieved by adding lactose or isopropyl-β-D-thiogalactopyranoside (IPTG). lac repressor encoded by lacI
   6373..6403    -  promoter       lac promoter: promoter for the E. coli lac operon
   6418..6439    -  protein_bind   CAP binding site: CAP binding activates transcription in the presence of cAMP. E. coli catabolite activator protein
   6452..6544    -  CDS            lacI (fragment): lac repressor; lacI; The lac repressor binds to the lac operator to inhibit transcription in E. coli. This inhibition can be relieved by adding lactose or isopropyl-β-D-thiogalactopyranoside (IPTG).
