[The description below was written by a language model from this plasmid's Addgene catalogue record and pLannotate feature annotations shown in this document.]
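Description:
pCDNA3 Flag p38 gamma is a mammalian expression plasmid built on the Invitrogen pcDNA3 backbone that carries the rat Mapk12 coding sequence (p38 gamma, also called SAPK3) with an N-terminal Flag epitope. The insert, roughly 1.2 kb, was cloned between HindIII and XhoI sites, both of which remain intact. In bacteria the plasmid replicates from a high-copy ColE1/pUC-type origin and is selected with ampicillin through the β-lactamase gene. An f1 origin is also present, which permits single-stranded DNA production. For stable mammalian lines, an SV40 early promoter drives the neomycin phosphotransferase gene, followed by an SV40 polyadenylation signal, giving G418 resistance.

Expression of the tagged kinase is driven by the human CMV immediate early enhancer and promoter and terminated by the bovine growth hormone polyadenylation signal. The feature table places a short Flag-matching segment, annotated as a fragment of 3xFLAG and consistent in length with a single epitope, just upstream of the Mapk12 open reading frame. T7 and SP6 phage promoters flank the cloning region, as is standard for pcDNA3, and could support in vitro transcription. Several small annotations (a truncated HIV-1 LTR fragment, a ble fragment, lac promoter/operator elements and a lacI fragment) appear to be short backbone remnants or similarity hits rather than functional parts of the design.

MAPK12 is one of the four p38 MAP kinases that respond to proinflammatory cytokines and physical stress. The Flag tag allows detection or immunoprecipitation of the expressed kinase from transfected cells. The associated publication concerns selective activation of p38 isoforms by the upstream kinases MKK3 and MKK6, which is consistent with this use.
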