Addgene plasmid #20353: pCDNA3 Flag p38 gamma
Depositing lab: Roger Davis. Depositing organization: University of Massachusetts, Worcester. Publication: Selective activation of p38 mitogen-activated protein (MAP) kinase isoforms by the MAP kinase kinases MKK3 and MKK6. Enslen H, Raingeaud J, Davis RJ. J Biol Chem. 1998 Jan 16. 273(3):1741-8. 10.1074/jbc.273.3.1741 PubMed 9430721.
Backbone
  Vector backbone: pcDNA3
  Backbone manufacturer: Invitrogen
  Backbone size w/o insert (bp): 5500
  Vector type: Mammalian Expression
  Selectable markers: Neomycin (select with G418)
Growth in bacteria
  Bacterial resistance: Ampicillin, 100 μg/mL
  Growth temperature: 37°C
  Growth strain: DH5alpha
  Copy number: High Copy
Gene/Insert
  Gene/Insert name: pDCNA3 Flag p38 gamma (alt names: MapK12; SAPK3)
  Species: R. norvegicus (rat)
  Insert size (bp): 1175
  GenBank ID: NM_021746
  Entrez Gene: Mapk12 (a.k.a. Sapk3)
  Promoter: CMV
  Tag / fusion protein: Flag (N terminal on insert)
  Cloning method: Restriction Enzyme; 5′ cloning site Hind III (not destroyed); 3′ cloning site Xho 1 (not destroyed)
  Sequencing primers: 5′ CMV-F; 3′ BGH-rev
Terms and licenses: Academic/Nonprofit Terms; Industry Terms: Not Available to Industry
How to cite: pCDNA3 Flag p38 gamma was a gift from Roger Davis (Addgene plasmid # 20353 ; http://n2t.net/addgene:20353 ; RRID:Addgene_20353)
