>Addgene plasmid #20353 | pCDNA3 Flag p38 gamma | depositor partial sequence | sequence record 9581 | Author sequence
AAGCTTGGTACCGAGCTCGGATCCCGGCAGCCAACATGGACTATAAGGACGATGACGACAAAAGCTCCCC
GCCACCCGCCCGCAAGGGCTTTTACCGCCAGGAGGTGACCAAAACGGCCTGGGAGGTGCGCGCCGTGTAC
CAGGACCTGCAGCCCGTTGGCTCTGGTGCCTATGGTGCAGTGTGCTCTGCAGTAGACAGCCGCACTGGCA
ACAAGGTGGCCATCAAGAAGTTGTACCGGCCCTTCCAGTCGGAGCTGTTTGCCAAGCGCGCCTACAGAGA
GTTGCGCCTCCTCAAACACATGCGCCACGAGAACGTCATTGGGCTGCTGGATGTGTTCACTCCCGATGAG
ACTCTGGATGACTTCACAGACTTCTACCTGGTGATGCCATTCATGGGCACTGACCTGGGCAAGCTCATGA
AGCACGAGACTCTGAGTGAAGACAGAATCCAGTTTCTTGTGTATCAGATGCTGAAGGGGCTGAAGTATAT
CCACGCTGCCGGCGTCATCCACAGGGACTTGAAACCTGGAAACCTGGCTGTGAACGAGGACTGTGAGCTG
AAGATCCTAGATTTTGGCCTTGCCAGGCAGGCGGACAGTGAGATGACAGGATATGTGGTAACCCGGTGGT
ATCGGGCACCAGAGGTCATCTTGAATTGGATGCGTTACACACAGACAGTGGACATTTGGTCTGTTGGCTG
CATCATGGCAGAGATGATTACTGGAAAGATCCTGTTCAAAGGCAATGACCACCTGGACCAGCTGAAGGAG
ATCATGAAAGTCACAGGGACACCCCCTCCTGAGTTTGTACAGAAGCTACAGAGTGCTGAGGCCAAGAACT
ACATGGAAGGCCTCCCTGAGTTGGAAAAGAAGGATTTTGCTTCTGTCCTGACCAATGCAAGCCCTCAGGC
CGTGAATCTCCTGGAAAAGATGCTGGTGTTGGATGCGGAACAGCGGGTGACAGCAGCTGAGGCATTAGCC
CACCCATACTTTGAGTCCCTTCGGGACACTGAGGATGAGCCCAAGGCCCAGAAATATGATGACTCCTTTG
ATGACGTAGACCGCACCCTTGAGGAATGGAAGCGTGTTACGTATAAGGAAGTGCTCAGCTTCAAGCCTCC
CAGGCAGCTAGGAGCCAGAGTTCCAAAGGAGACAGCTCTGTGAAGACCTCCGGGTGGTTTGGCTCGAG
