>Addgene plasmid #20353 | pCDNA3 Flag p38 gamma | addgene partial sequence | sequence record 26668 | 20353 with CMV-F
CTCTCTGGCTAACTAGAGAACCCACTGCTTACTGGCTTATCGAAATTAATACGACTCACTATAGGGAGAC
CCAAGCTTGGTACCGAGCTCGGATCCCGGCAGCCAACATGGACTATAAGGACGATGACGACAAAAGCTCC
CCGCCACCCGCCCGCAAGGGCTTTTACCGCCAGGAGGTGACCAAAACGGCCTGGGAGGTGCGCGCCGTGT
ACCAGGACCTGCAGCCCGTTGGCTCTGGTGCCTATGGTGCAGTGTGCTCTGCAGTAGACAGCCGCACTGG
CAACAAGGTGGCCATCAAGAAGTTGTACCGGCCCTTCCAGTCGGAGCTGTTTGCCAAGCGCGCCTACAGA
GAGTTGCGCCTCCTCAAACACATGCGCCACGAGAACGTCATTGGGCTGCTGGATGTGTTCACTCCCGATG
AGACTCTGGATGACTTCACAGACTTCTACCTGGTGATGCCATTCATGGGCACTGACCTGGGCAAGCTCAT
GAAGCACGAGACTCTGAGTGAAGACAGAATCCAGTTTCTTGTGTATCAGATGCTGAAGGGGCTGAAGTAT
ATCCACGCTGCCGGCGTCATCCACAGGGACTTGAAACCTGGAAACCTGGCTGTGAACGAGGACTGTGAGC
TGAAGATCCTAGATTTTGGCCTTGCCAGGCAGGCGGACAGTGAGATGACAGGATATGTGGTAACCCGGTG
GTATCGGGCACCAGAGGTCATCTTGAATTGGAT
